>Addgene plasmid #128518 | pMJA089 | addgene full sequence | sequence record 251728 | Addgene NGS Result
GATCTAACATCCAAAGACGAAAGGTTGAATGAAACCTTTTTGCCATCCGACATCCACAGGTCCATTCTCA
CACATAAGTGCCAAACGCAACAGGAGGGGATACACTAGCAGCAGACCGTTGCAAACGCAGGACCTCCACT
CCTCTTCTCCTCAACACCCACTTTTGCCATCGAAAAACCAGCCCAGTTATTGGGCTTGATTGGAGCTCGC
TCATTCCAATTCCTTCTATTAGGCTACTAACACCATGACTTTATTAGCCTGTCTATCCTGGCCCCCCTGG
CGAGGTTCATGTTTGTTTATTTCCGAATGCAACAAGCTCCGCATTACACCCGAACATCACTCCAGATGAG
GGCTTTCTGAGTGTGGGGTCAAATAGTTTCATGTTCCCCAAATGGCCCAAAACTGACAGTTTAAACGCTG
TCTTGGAACCTAATATGACAAAAGCGTGATCTCATCCAAGATGAACTAAGTTTGGTTCGTTGAAATGCTA
ACGGCCAGTTGGTCAAAAAGAAACTTCCAAAAGTCGGCATACCGTTTGTCTTGTTTGGTATTGATTGACG
AATGCTCAAAAATAATCTCATTAATGCTTAGCGCAGTCTCTCTATCGCTTCTGAACCCCGGTGCACCTGT
GCCGAAACGCAAATGGGGAAACACCCGCTTTTTGGATGATTATGCATTGTCTCCACATTGTATGCTTCCA
AGATTCTGGTGGGAATACTGCTGATAGCCTAACGTTCATGATCAAAATTTAACTGTTCTAACCCCTACTT
GACAGCAATATATAAACAGAAGGAAGCTGCCCTGTCTTAAACCTTTTTTTTTATCATCATTATTAGCTTA
CTTTCATAATTGCGACTGGTTCCAATTGACAAGCTTTTGATTTTAACGACTTTTAACGACAACTTGAGAA
GATCAAAAAACAACTAATTATTCGAAGGATCCAAACGATGAGATTTCCTTCAATTTTTACTGCAGTTTTA
TTCGCAGCATCCTCCGCATTAGCTGCTCCAGTCAACACTACAACAGAAGATGAAACGGCACAAATTCCGG
CTGAAGCTGTCATCGGTTACTCAGATTTAGAAGGGGATTTCGATGTTGCTGTTTTGCCATTTTCCAACAG
CACAAATAACGGGTTATTGTTTATAAATACTACTATTGCCAGCATTGCTGCTAAAGAAGAAGGGGTATCT
CTCGAGAAAAGAAAGGTTTTCGAAAGATGTGAGCTCGCTAGAACCTTGAAGAGATTGGGTATGGACGGGT
ACCGTGGTATCTCTTTGGCTAACTGGATGTGTTTGGCTAAGTGGGAATCTGGTTACAACACTCGAGCTAC
CAACTACAACGCTGGTGACAGGTCGACCGACTACGGTATCTTCCAAATTAATTCTAGATACTGGTGTAAC
GACGGTAAGACCCCAGGCGCCGTTAACGCTTGTCACTTGTCTTGTTCTGCTTTGCTGCAGGACAACATCG
CTGACGCTGTTGCTTGTGCTAAACGCGTTGTTAGAGACCCACAAGGTATCAGAGCTTGGGTTGCTTGGAG
AAATCGATGTCAAAACAGAGACGTCAGACAATACGTTCAAGGTTGTGGTGTTTAGTAAGAATTCCCTAGG
GCGGCCGCGAATTAATTCGCCTTAGACATGACTGTTCCTCAGTTCAAGTTGGGCACTTACGAGAAGACCG
GTCTTGCTAGATTCTAATCAAGAGGATGTCAGAATGCCATTTGCCTGAGAGATGCAGGCTTCATTTTTGA
TACTTTTTTATTTGTAACCTATATAGTATAGGATTTTTTTTGTCATTTTGTTTCTTCTCGTACGAGCTTG
CTCCTGATCAGCCTATCTCGCAGCTGATGAATATCTTGTGGTAGGGGTTTGGGAAAATCATTCGAGTTTG
ATGTTTTTCTTGGTATTTCCCACTCCTCTTCAGAGTACAGAAGATTAAGTGAGACGTTCGTTTGTGCAAG
CTTATCGATAAGCTTTAATGCGGTAGTTTATCACAGTTAAATTGCTAACGCAGTCAGGCACCGTGTATGA
AATCTAACAATGCGCTCATCGTCATCCTCGGCACCGTCACCCTGGATGCTGTAGGCATAGGCTTGGTTAT
GCCGGTACTGCCGGGCCTCTTGCGGGATATCGTCCATTCCGACAGCATCGCCAGTCACTATGGCGTGCTG
CTAGCGCTATATGCGTTGATGCAATTTCTATGCGCACCCGTTCTCGGAGCACTGTCCGACCGCTTTGGCC
GCCGCCCAGTCCTGCTCGCTTCGCTACTTGGAGCCACTATCGACTACGCGATCATGGCGACCACACCCGT
CCTGTGGATCTATCGAATCTAAATGTAAGTTAAAATCTCTAAATAATTAAATAAGTCCCAGTTTCTCCAT
ACGAACCTTAACAGCATTGCGGTGAGCATCTAGACCTTCAACAGCAGCCAGATCCATCACTGCTTGGCCA
ATATGTTTCAGTCCCTCAGGAGTTACGTCTTGTGAAGTGATGAACTTCTGGAAGGTTGCAGTGTTAACTC
CGCTGTATTGACGGGCATATCCGTACGTTGGCAAAGTGTGGTTGGTACCGGAGGAGTAATCTCCACAACT
CTCTGGAGAGTAGGCACCAACAAACACAGATCCAGCGTGTTGTACTTGATCAACATAAGAAGAAGCATTC
TCGATTTGCAGGATCAAGTGTTCAGGAGCGTACTGATTGGACATTTCCAAAGCCTGCTCGTAGGTTGCAA
CCGATAGGGTTGTAGAGTGTGCAATACACTTGCGTACAATTTCAACCCTTGGCAACTGCACAGCTTGGTT
GTGAACAGCATCTTCAATTCTGGCAAGCTCCTTGTCTGTCATATCGACAGCCAACAGAATCACCTGGGAA
TCAATACCATGTTCAGCTTGAGACAGAAGGTCTGAGGCAACGAAATCTGGATCAGCGTATTTATCAGCAA
TAACTAGAACTTCAGAAGGCCCAGCAGGCATGTCAATACTACACAGGGCTGATGTGTCATTTTGAACCAT
CATCTTGGCAGCAGTAACGAACTGGTTTCCTGGACCAAATATTTTGTCACACTTAGGAACAGTTTCTGTT
CCGTAAGCCATAGCAGCTACTGCCTGGGCGCCTCCTGCTAGCACGATACACTTAGCACCAACCTTGTGGG
CAACGTAGATGACTTCTGGGGTAAGGGTACCATCCTTCTTAGGTGGAGATGCAAAAACAATTTCTTTGCA
ACCAGCAACTTTGGCAGGAACACCCAGCATCAGGGAAGTGGAAGGCAGAATTGCGGTTCCACCAGGAATA
TAGAGGCCAACTTTCTCAATAGGTCTTGCAAAACGAGAGCAGACTACACCAGGGCAAGTCTCAACTTGCA
ACGTCTCCGTTAGTTGAGCTTCATGGAATTTCCTGACGTTATCTATAGAGAGATCAATGGCTCTCTTAAC
GTTATCTGGCAATTGCATAAGTTCCTCTGGGAAAGGAGCTTCTAACACAGGTGTCTTCAAAGCGACTCCA
TCAAACTTGGCAGTTAGTTCTAAAAGGGCTTTGTCACCATTTTGACGAACATTGTCGACAATTGGTTTGA
CTAATTCCATAATCTGTTCCGTTTTCTGGATAGGACGACGAAGGGCATCTTCAATTTCTTGTGAGGAGGC
CTTAGAAACGTCAATTTTGCACAATTCAATACGACCTTCAGAAGGGACTTCTTTAGGTTTGGATTCTTCT
TTAGGTTGTTCCTTGGTGTATCCTGGCTTGGCATCTCCTTTCCTTCTAGTGACCTTTAGGGACTTCATAT
CCAGGTTTCTCTCCACCTCGTCCAACGTCACACCGTACTTGGCACATCTAACTAATGCAAAATAAAATAA
GTCAGCACATTCCCAGGCTATATCTTCCTTGGATTTAGCTTCTGCAAGTTCATCAGCTTCCTCCCTAATT
TTAGCGTTCAACAAAACTTCGTCGTCAAATAACCGTTTGGTATAAGAACCTTCTGGAGCATTGCTCTTAC
GATCCCACAAGGTGGCTTCCATGGCTCTAAGACCCTTTGATTGGCCAAAACAGGAAGTGCGTTCCAAGTG
ACAGAAACCAACACCTGTTTGTTCAACCACAAATTTCAAGCAGTCTCCATCACAATCCAATTCGATACCC
AGCAACTTTTGAGTTGCTCCAGATGTAGCACCTTTATACCACAAACCGTGACGACGAGATTGGTAGACTC
CAGTTTGTGTCCTTATAGCCTCCGGAATAGACTTTTTGGACGAGTACACCAGGCCCAACGAGTAATTAGA
AGAGTCAGCCACCAAAGTAGTGAATAGACCATCGGGGCGGTCAGTAGTCAAAGACGCCAACAAAATTTCA
CTGACAGGGAACTTTTTGACATCTTCAGAAAGTTCGTATTCAGTAGTCAATTGCCGAGCATCAATAATGG
GGATTATACCAGAAGCAACAGTGGAAGTCACATCTACCAACTTTGCGGTCTCAGAAAAAGCATAAACAGT
TCTACTACCGCCATTAGTGAAACTTTTCAAATCGCCCAGTGGAGAAGAAAAAGGCACAGCGATACTAGCA
TTAGCGGGCAAGGATGCAACTTTATCAACCAGGGTCCTATAGATAACCCTAGCGCCTGGGATCATCCTTT
GGACAACTCTTTCTGCCAAATCTAGGTCCAAAATCACTTCATTGATACCATTATTGTACAACTTGAGCAA
GTTGTCGATCAGCTCCTCAAATTGGTCCTCTGTAACGGATGACTCAACTTGCACATTAACTTGAAGCTCA
GTCGATTGAGTGAACTTGATCAGGTTGTGCAGCTGGTCAGCAGCATAGGGAAACACGGCTTTTCCTACCA
AACTCAAGGAATTATCAAACTCTGCAACACTTGCGTATGCAGGTAGCAAGGGAAATGTCATACTTGAAGT
CGGACAGTGAGTGTAGTCTTGAGAAATTCTGAAGCCGTATTTTTATTATCAGTGAGTCAGTCATCAGGAG
ATCCTCTACGCCGGACGCATCGTGGCCGGCATCACCGGCGCCACAGGTGCGGTTGCTGGCGCCTATATCG
CCGACATCACCGATGGGGAAGATCGGGCTCGCCACTTCGGGCTCATGAGCGCTTGTTTCGGCGTGGGTAT
GGTGGCAGGCCCCGTGGCCGGGGGACTGTTGGGCGCCATCTCCTTGCATGCACCATTCCTTGCGGCGGCG
GTGCTCAACGGCCTCAACCTACTACTGGGCTGCTTCCTAATGCAGGAGTCGCATAAGGGAGAGCGTCGAG
TATCTATGATTGGAAGTATGGGAATGGTGATACCCGCATTCTTCAGTGTCTTGAGGTCTCCTATCAGATT
ATGCCCAACTAAAGCAACCGGAGGAGGAGATTTCATGGTAAATTTCTCTGACTTTTGGTCATCAGTAGAC
TCGAACTGTGAGACTATCTCGGTTATGACAGCAGAAATGTCCTTCTTGGAGACAGTAAATGAAGTCCCAC
CAATAAAGAAATCCTTGTTATCAGGAACAAACTTCTTGTTTCGAACTTTTTCGGTGCCTTGAACTATAAA
ATGTAGAGTGGATATGTCGGGTAGGAATGGAGCGGGCAAATGCTTACCTTCTGGACCTTCAAGAGGTATG
TAGGGTTTGTAGATACTGATGCCAACTTCAGTGACAACGTTGCTATTTCGTTCAAACCATTCCGAATCCA
GAGAAATCAAAGTTGTTTGTCTACTATTGATCCAAGCCAGTGCGGTCTTGAAACTGACAATAGTGTGCTC
GTGTTTTGAGGTCATCTTTGTATGAATAAATCTAGTCTTTGATCTAAATAATCTTGACGAGCCAGACGAT
AATACCAATCTAAACTCTTTAAACGTTAAAGGACAAGTATGTCTGCCTGTATTAAACCCCAAATCAGCTC
GTAGTCTGATCCTCATCAACTTGAGGGGCACTATCTTGTTTTAGAGAAATTTGCGGAGATGCGATATCGA
GAAAAAGGTACGCTGATTTTAAACGTGAAATTTATCTCAAGATCTGCTGCCTCGCGCGTTTCGGTGATGA
CGGTGAAAACCTCTGACACATGCAGCTCCCGGAGACGGTCACAGCTTGTCTGTAAGCGGATGCCGGGAGC
AGACAAGCCCGTCAGGGCGCGTCAGCGGGTGTTGGCGGGTGTCGGGGCGCAGCCATGACCCAGTCACGTA
GCGATAGCGGAGTGTATACTGGCTTAACTATGCGGCATCAGAGCAGATTGTACTGAGAGTGCACCATATG
CGGTGTGAAATACCGCACAGATGCGTAAGGAGAAAATACCGCATCAGGCGCTCTTCCGCTTCCTCGCTCA
CTGACTCGCTGCGCTCGGTCGTTCGGCTGCGGCGAGCGGTATCAGCTCACTCAAAGGCGGTAATACGGTT
ATCCACAGAATCAGGGGATAACGCAGGAAAGAACATGTGAGCAAAAGGCCAGCAAAAGGCCAGGAACCGT
AAAAAGGCCGCGTTGCTGGCGTTTTTCCATAGGCTCCGCCCCCCTGACGAGCATCACAAAAATCGACGCT
CAAGTCAGAGGTGGCGAAACCCGACAGGACTATAAAGATACCAGGCGTTTCCCCCTGGAAGCTCCCTCGT
GCGCTCTCCTGTTCCGACCCTGCCGCTTACCGGATACCTGTCCGCCTTTCTCCCTTCGGGAAGCGTGGCG
CTTTCTCATAGCTCACGCTGTAGGTATCTCAGTTCGGTGTAGGTCGTTCGCTCCAAGCTGGGCTGTGTGC
ACGAACCCCCCGTTCAGCCCGACCGCTGCGCCTTATCCGGTAACTATCGTCTTGAGTCCAACCCGGTAAG
ACACGACTTATCGCCACTGGCAGCAGCCACTGGTAACAGGATTAGCAGAGCGAGGTATGTAGGCGGTGCT
ACAGAGTTCTTGAAGTGGTGGCCTAACTACGGCTACACTAGAAGGACAGTATTTGGTATCTGCGCTCTGC
TGAAGCCAGTTACCTTCGGAAAAAGAGTTGGTAGCTCTTGATCCGGCAAACAAACCACCGCTGGTAGCGG
TGGTTTTTTTGTTTGCAAGCAGCAGATTACGCGCAGAAAAAAAGGATCTCAAGAAGATCCTTTGATCTTT
TCTACGGGGTCTGACGCTCAGTGGAACGAAAACTCACGTTAAGGGATTTTGGTCATGAGATTATCAAAAA
GGATCTTCACCTAGATCCTTTTAAATTAAAAATGAAGTTTTAAATCAATCTAAAGTATATATGAGTAAAC
TTGGTCTGACAGTTACCAATGCTTAATCAGTGAGGCACCTATCTCAGCGATCTGTCTATTTCGTTCATCC
ATAGTTGCCTGACTCCCCGTCGTGTAGATAACTACGATACGGGAGGGCTTACCATCTGGCCCCAGTGCTG
CAATGATACCGCGAGACCCACGCTCACCGGCTCCAGATTTATCAGCAATAAACCAGCCAGCCGGAAGGGC
CGAGCGCAGAAGTGGTCCTGCAACTTTATCCGCCTCCATCCAGTCTATTAATTGTTGCCGGGAAGCTAGA
GTAAGTAGTTCGCCAGTTAATAGTTTGCGCAACGTTGTTGCCATTGCTGCAGGCATCGTGGTGTCACGCT
CGTCGTTTGGTATGGCTTCATTCAGCTCCGGTTCCCAACGATCAAGGCGAGTTACATGATCCCCCATGTT
GTGCAAAAAAGCGGTTAGCTCCTTCGGTCCTCCGATCGTTGTCAGAAGTAAGTTGGCCGCAGTGTTATCA
CTCATGGTTATGGCAGCACTGCATAATTCTCTTACTGTCATGCCATCCGTAAGATGCTTTTCTGTGACTG
GTGAGTACTCAACCAAGTCATTCTGAGAATAGTGTATGCGGCGACCGAGTTGCTCTTGCCCGGCGTCAAC
ACGGGATAATACCGCGCCACATAGCAGAACTTTAAAAGTGCTCATCATTGGAAAACGTTCTTCGGGGCGA
AAACTCTCAAGGATCTTACCGCTGTTGAGATCCAGTTCGATGTAACCCACTCGTGCACCCAACTGATCTT
CAGCATCTTTTACTTTCACCAGCGTTTCTGGGTGAGCAAAAACAGGAAGGCAAAATGCCGCAAAAAAGGG
AATAAGGGCGACACGGAAATGTTGAATACTCATACTCTTCCTTTTTCAATATTATTGAAGCATTTATCAG
GGTTATTGTCTCATGAGCGGATACATATTTGAATGTATTTAGAAAAATAAACAAATAGGGGTTCCGCGCA
CATTTCCCCGAAAAGTGCCACCTGACGTCTAAGAAACCATTATTATCATGACATTAACCTATAAAAATAG
GCGTATCACGAGGCCCTTTCGTCTTCAAGAATTAATTCTCATGTTTGACAGCTTATCATCGATAAGCTGA
CTCATGTTGGTATTGTGAAATAGACGCAGATCGGGAACACTGAAAAATAACAGTTATTATTCGA
Features (pLannotate 1.2.2; 15 found; start..end, strand, type, name):
      1..936     +  promoter       AOX1 promoter: Pichia pastoris AOX1; inducible promoter, regulated by methanol
    948..1202    +  CDS            α-factor secretion signal: N-terminal secretion signal from S. cerevisiae alpha-factor; MFα1; Cleavage by the Kex2 protease occurs after the dibasic KR sequence.
   1203..1592    +  CDS            LYZ (fragment): LYSC_HUMAN - Also known as LZM. Experimental evidence at protein level: Swiss-Prot protein existence level 1. Lysozymes have primarily a bacteriolytic function; those in tissues and body fluids are associated with the monocyte-macrophage system and enhance the activity of immunoagents. From Homo sapiens (Human).
   1629..1694    +  CDS            AOX1 (fragment): ALOX1_KOMPC - Experimental evidence at protein level: Swiss-Prot protein existence level 1. Major isoform of alcohol oxidase, which catalyzes the oxidation of methanol to formaldehyde and hydrogen peroxide, the first step in the methanol utilization pathway of methylotrophic yeasts. From Komagataella phaffii (strain ATCC 76273 / CBS 7435 / CECT 11047 / NRRL Y-11430 / Wegner 21-1) (Yeast) (Pichia pastoris).
   1698..1944    +  terminator     AOX1 terminator: Pichia pastoris AOX1; transcription terminator for AOX1
   2027..2320    +  CDS            TcR (fragment): tetracycline efflux protein; tet; confers resistance to tetracycline
   2357..4891    -  CDS            PpHIS4: multifunctional enzyme, required for histidine biosynthesis; Pichia pastoris HIS4; auxotrophic marker for Pichia pastoris
   4970..5249    +  CDS            TcR (fragment): tetracycline efflux protein; tet; confers resistance to tetracycline
   5246..5994    +  misc_feature   AOX1 3' fragment: region downstream of Pichia pastoris AOX1 gene
   5996..6036    +  CDS            rop (fragment): Rop protein, which maintains plasmids at low copy number; rop
   6138..6278    +  misc_feature   bom: basis of mobility region from pBR322
   6464..7052    -  rep_origin     ori: high-copy-number ColE1/pMB1/pBR322/pUC origin of replication
   7223..8083    -  CDS            AmpR: β-lactamase; bla; confers resistance to ampicillin, carbenicillin, and related antibiotics
   8084..8188    -  promoter       AmpR promoter: bla
   8305..8328    +  promoter       tet promoter (fragment): E. coli promoter for tetracycline efflux protein gene
