[The description below was written by a language model from this plasmid's Addgene catalogue record and pLannotate feature annotations shown in this document.]
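Description:
pMJA089 is a yeast expression plasmid built on the pPIC9 backbone for methanol-inducible, secreted production of wild-type human lysozyme in Pichia pastoris. In E. coli it is maintained through a ColE1/pMB1-type origin and selected with ampicillin via the β-lactamase gene and its promoter. The pBR322 ancestry of the backbone shows in the bom site and in leftover, non-functional fragments of rop, the tetracycline resistance gene and the tet promoter. The plasmid carries no yeast replication origin in the annotation. Instead, the Pichia HIS4 gene serves as an auxotrophic marker for complementing histidine-requiring hosts, and the AOX1 promoter region together with the AOX1 3' fragment provides homology to the host AOX1 locus, which in pPIC9-type vectors is used for chromosomal integration of the expression cassette.

The payload is a 393 bp artificial gene encoding mature human lysozyme (LYZ), cloned between a partial AvaI site and EcoRI. It sits directly after the S. cerevisiae α-factor secretion signal, so the fusion is translated as a pre-pro-lysozyme that is routed through the secretory pathway. Kex2 cleavage after the dibasic KR motif releases the mature enzyme into the culture medium. Transcription is driven by the AOX1 promoter, which is induced by methanol, and ends at the AOX1 terminator; a short AOX1 coding remnant lies between the insert and the terminator. No affinity or epitope tags are annotated. The sequenced record of 8,394 nt is consistent with the stated backbone plus insert. The associated work concerns lysozyme amyloidosis and the structure and dynamics of lysozyme variants, so this construct likely supplies the recombinant wild-type protein for such biophysical studies.
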