Addgene plasmid #128518: pMJA089
Purpose: Expresses human Lysozyme in Pichia pastoris
Depositing lab: Marcos Alcocer. Depositing organization: University of Nottingham. Publication: Rationalising lysozyme amyloidosis: insights from the structure and solution dynamics of T70N lysozyme. Johnson RJ, Christodoulou J, Dumoulin M, Caddy GL, Alcocer MJ, Murtagh GJ, Kumita JR, Larsson G, Robinson CV, Archer DB, Luisi B, Dobson CM. J Mol Biol. 2005 Sep 30;352(4):823-36. doi: 10.1016/j.jmb.2005.07.040. PubMed 16126226.
Backbone
  Vector backbone: pPIC9
  Backbone manufacturer: Invitrogen
  Backbone size w/o insert (bp): 8005
  Vector type: Yeast Expression
  Selectable markers: HIS4
Growth in bacteria
  Bacterial resistance: Ampicillin, 100 μg/mL
  Growth temperature: 37°C
  Growth strain: DH5alpha
  Copy number: Unknown
Gene/Insert
  Gene/Insert name: Artificial gene for human lysozyme (alt name: Lyz or X75362.1)
  Species: H. sapiens (human)
  Insert size (bp): 393
  Entrez Gene: LYZ (a.k.a. LYZF1, LZM)
  Promoter: AOX1
  Cloning method: Restriction Enzyme; 5′ cloning site AvaI partial (not destroyed); 3′ cloning site EcoRI (not destroyed)
  Sequencing primers: 5′ CGACTGGTTCCAATTGACAAGCTTT; 3′ TGCATCTCTCAGGCAAATGGCA
Resource information
  A portion of this plasmid was derived from a plasmid made by: Lysozyme gene given by Prof Archer IFRN.
Terms and licenses: Academic/Nonprofit Terms; Industry Terms: Not Available to Industry
Depositor comments: Secreted Human mature lysozyme WT. Also reference PMID: 16441658.
How to cite: pMJA089 was a gift from Marcos Alcocer (Addgene plasmid # 128518 ; http://n2t.net/addgene:128518 ; RRID:Addgene_128518)
