>Addgene plasmid #128518 | pMJA089 | analyzer sequence | sequence record 246363
AAGGTTTTCGAAAGATGTGAGCTCGCTAGAACCTTGAAGAGATTGGGTATGGACGGGTACCGTGGTATCT
CTTTGGCTAACTGGATGTGTTTGGCTAAGTGGGAATCTGGTTACAACACTCGAGCTACCAACTACAACGC
TGGTGACAGGTCGACCGACTACGGTATCTTCCAAATTAATTCTAGATACTGGTGTAACGACGGTAAGACC
CCAGGCGCCGTTAACGCTTGTCACTTGTCTTGTTCTGCTTTGCTGCAGGACAACATCGCTGACGCTGTTG
CTTGTGCTAAACGCGTTGTTAGAGACCCACAAGGTATCAGAGCTTGGGTTGCTTGGAGAAATCGATGTCA
AAACAGAGACGTCAGACAATACGTTCAAGGTTGTGGTGTTTAG
